Addgene plasmid #145455: pGBW-m4046359
Purpose: Yeast Expression plasmid for SARS-CoV-2 nsp11
Depositing lab: Ginkgo Bioworks & Benjie Chen. Depositing organization: Ginkgo Bioworks.
Backbone
  Vector backbone: AmpR; 2u URA3
  Backbone size w/o insert (bp): 4078
  Vector type: Yeast Expression
  Selectable markers: URA3
Growth in bacteria
  Bacterial resistance: Ampicillin, 100 μg/mL
  Growth temperature: 37°C
  Growth strain: DH5alpha
  Copy number: High Copy
Gene/Insert
  Gene/Insert name: SARS-CoV-2 nsp11
  Species: S. cerevisiae (budding yeast); Severe acute respiratory syndrome coronavirus 2
  Insert size (bp): 38
  Mutation: Saccharomyces cerevisiae recode 1
  Entrez Gene: ORF1ab (a.k.a. GU280_gp01)
  Promoter: pTEF1
  Tag / fusion protein: Cleavable thrombin;6xHIS (C terminal on backbone)
  Cloning method: Unknown
Resource information
  A portion of this plasmid was derived from a plasmid made by: GinkgoBioworks
Depositor comments: NCBI Reference Sequence: YP_009725312.1Created by gene synthesis with Not1 site.
How to cite: pGBW-m4046359 was a gift from Ginkgo Bioworks & Benjie Chen (Addgene plasmid # 145455 ; http://n2t.net/addgene:145455 ; RRID:Addgene_145455)
