[The description below was written by a language model from this plasmid's Addgene catalogue record and the feature table of its GenBank file.]
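Description:
pGBW-m4046359 is an episomal yeast expression plasmid, and an E. coli–S. cerevisiae shuttle vector, built to produce the SARS-CoV-2 nsp11 peptide in budding yeast. In yeast it replicates through the 2µ origin and is selected by URA3, which complements uracil auxotrophy and can be counterselected with 5-fluoroorotic acid. In bacteria it is maintained by a ColE1/pUC-type origin and selected with ampicillin through a beta-lactamase gene that is annotated as being driven by the E. coli cat promoter. Short phage T3 and T7 early terminators flank the bacterial origin, and a tonB terminator sits beside the resistance cassette, presumably insulating these modules from read-through transcription. A rop coding sequence is also annotated, although the catalogue lists the plasmid as high copy.

The expression cassette uses the constitutive S. cerevisiae TEF1 promoter. The insert is a very short synthetic nsp11 coding sequence, listed at 38 bp, derived from the ORF1ab polyprotein and recoded for S. cerevisiae codon usage. It is not annotated as a separate feature in the sequence record, but it should lie in the gap between the promoter and the backbone-encoded C-terminal tags. Those tags are a thrombin recognition site followed by 6xHis, so the product can be captured by metal-affinity chromatography and the tag then removed by protease cleavage. A CYC1 terminator primer site just downstream suggests that transcription ends in a CYC1 terminator, though the terminator itself is not annotated. The catalogue's backbone and insert sizes sum to less than the 4798 bp sequence record, a discrepancy the record does not explain. The plasmid belongs to a set of tagged SARS-CoV-2 protein constructs intended for yeast expression and/or purification.
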