LOCUS       Exported 4798 bp ds-DNA circular SYN 13-MAY-2021
DEFINITION  Yeast Expression plasmid for SARS-CoV-2 nsp11.
ACCESSION   .
VERSION     .
KEYWORDS    pGBW-m4046359
SOURCE      synthetic DNA construct
  ORGANISM  synthetic DNA construct
REFERENCE   1 (bases 1 to 4798)
  TITLE     SARS-CoV-2 protein Yeast expression constructs, tagged, for protein
            expression and/or purification
REFERENCE   2 (bases 1 to 4798)
  AUTHORS   .
  TITLE     Direct Submission
  JOURNAL   Exported May 13, 2021 from SnapGene Server 1.1.58
            http://www.snapgene.com
FEATURES             Location/Qualifiers
     source          1..4798
                     /organism="synthetic DNA construct"
                     /mol_type="other DNA"
     promoter        10..417
                     /gene="S. cerevisiae TEF1"
                     /label=TEF1 promoter
                     /note="promoter for EF-1-alpha"
     CDS             473..490
                     /codon_start=1
                     /product="thrombin recognition and cleavage site"
                     /label=thrombin site
                     /translation="LVPRGS"
     CDS             491..508
                     /codon_start=1
                     /product="6xHis affinity tag"
                     /label=6xHis
                     /translation="HHHHHH"
     primer_bind     complement(553..571)
                     /label=CYC1
                     /note="CYC1 transcription termination signal, reverse
                     primer"
     CDS             922..1725
                     /codon_start=1
                     /gene="S. cerevisiae URA3"
                     /product="orotidine-5'-phosphate decarboxylase, required
                     for uracil biosynthesis"
                     /label=URA3
                     /note="yeast auxotrophic marker, counterselectable with
                     5-fluoroorotic acid (5-FOA)"
                     /translation="MSKATYKERAATHPSPVAAKLFNIMHEKQTNLCASLDVRTTKELL
                     ELVEALGPKICLLKTHVDILTDFSMEGTVKPLKALSAKYNFLLFEDRKFADIGNTVKLQ
                     YSAGVYRIAEWADITNAHGVVGPGIVSGLKQAAEEVTKEPRGLLMLAELSCKGSLSTGE
                     YTKGTVDIAKSDKDFVIGFIAQRDMGGRDEGYDWLIMTPGVGLDDKGDALGQQYRTVDD
                     VVSTGSDIIIVGRGLFAKGRDAKVEGERYRKAGWEAYLRRCGQQN"
     rep_origin      1808..2790
                     /label=2u ori
                     /note="yeast 2u plasmid origin of replication"
     terminator      2868..2897
                     /label=T3Te terminator
                     /note="phage T3 early transcription terminator"
     rep_origin      2919..3506
                     /direction=RIGHT
                     /label=ori
                     /note="high-copy-number ColE1/pMB1/pBR322/pUC origin of
                     replication"
     terminator      3518..3545
                     /label=T7Te terminator
                     /note="phage T7 early transcription terminator"
     CDS             complement(3569..3760)
                     /codon_start=1
                     /gene="rop"
                     /product="Rop protein, which maintains plasmids at low copy
                     number"
                     /label=rop
                     /translation="MTKQEKTALNMARFIRSQTLTLLEKLNELDADEQADICESLHDHA
                     DELYRSCLARFGDDGENL"
     CDS             complement(3761..4621)
                     /codon_start=1
                     /gene="bla"
                     /product="beta-lactamase"
                     /label=AmpR
                     /note="confers resistance to ampicillin, carbenicillin, and
                     related antibiotics"
                     /translation="MSIQHFRVALIPFFAAFCLPVFAHPETLVKVKDAEDQLGARVGYI
                     ELDLNSGKILESLRPEERFPMMSTFKVLLCGAVLSRIDAGQEQLGRRIHYSQNDLVEYS
                     PVTEKHLTDGMTVRELCSAAITMSDNTAANLLLATIGGPKELTAFLHNMGDHVTRLDRW
                     EPELNEAIPNDERDTTMPVAMATTLRKLLTGELLTLASRQQLIDWMEADKVAGSLLRSA
                     LPAGWFIADKSGAGERGSRGIIAALGPDGKPSRIVVIYTTGSQATMDERNRQIAEIGAS
                     LIKHW"
     primer_bind     4384..4403
                     /label=Amp-R
                     /note="Ampicillin resistance gene, reverse primer"
     promoter        complement(4622..4724)
                     /label=cat promoter
                     /note="promoter of the E. coli cat gene encoding
                     chloramphenicol acetyltransferase"
     terminator      4725..4756
                     /label=tonB terminator
                     /note="bidirectional E. coli tonB-P14 transcription
                     terminator"
ORIGIN
        1 gcggccgccc cacacaccat agcttcaaaa tgtttctact ccttttttac tcttccagat
       61 tttctcggac tccgcgcatc gccgtaccac ttcaaaacac ccaagcacag catactaaat
      121 ttcccctctt tcttcctcta gggtgtcgtt aattacccgt actaaaggtt tggaaaagaa
      181 aaaagagacc gcctcgtttc tttttcttcg tcgaaaaagg caataaaaat ttttatcacg
      241 tttctttttc ttgaaaattt ttttttttga tttttttctc tttcgatgac ctcccattga
      301 tatttaagtt aataaacggt cttcaatttc tcaagtttca gtttcatttt tcttgttcta
      361 ttacaacttt ttttacttct tgctcattag aaagaaagca tagcaatcta atctaagttt
      421 taattacaaa atgtccgctg acgcacaatc attcctaaat gggtttgctg tactcgtgcc
      481 gagaggttct caccatcatc accatcatta aacaggcccc ttttcctttg tcgatatcat
      541 gtaattagtt atgtcacgct tacattcacg ccctcctccc acatccgctc taaccgaaaa
      601 ggaaggagtt agacaacctg aagtctaggt ccctatttat tttttttaat agttatgtta
      661 gtattaagaa cgttatttat atttcaaatt tttctttttt ttctgtacaa agcggccgcc
      721 gaaccactag tgcactgcag tacacggttt ccttgaaatt tttttgattc ggtaatctcc
      781 gaacagaagg aagaacgaag gaaggagcac agacttagat tggtatatat acgcatatgt
      841 agtgttgaag aaacatgaaa ttgcccagta ttcttaaccc aactgcacag aacaaaaacg
      901 tgcaggaaac gaagataaat catgtcgaaa gctacatata aggaacgtgc tgctactcat
      961 cctagtcctg ttgctgccaa gctatttaat atcatgcacg aaaagcaaac aaacttgtgt
     1021 gcttcattgg atgttcgtac caccaaggaa ttactggagt tagttgaagc attaggtccc
     1081 aaaatttgtt tactaaaaac acatgtggat atcttgactg atttttccat ggagggcaca
     1141 gttaagccgc taaaggcatt atccgccaag tacaattttt tactcttcga ggacagaaaa
     1201 tttgctgaca ttggtaatac agtcaaattg cagtactctg cgggtgtata cagaatagca
     1261 gaatgggcag acattacgaa tgcacacggt gtggtgggcc caggtattgt tagcggtttg
     1321 aagcaggcgg cagaagaagt aacaaaggaa cctagaggcc ttttgatgtt agcagaattg
     1381 tcatgcaagg gctccctatc tactggagaa tatactaagg gtactgttga cattgcgaag
     1441 agcgacaaag attttgttat cggctttatt gctcaaagag acatgggtgg aagagatgaa
     1501 ggttacgatt ggttgattat gacacccggt gtgggtttag atgacaaggg agatgcattg
     1561 ggtcaacagt atagaaccgt ggatgatgtg gtttctacag gatctgacat tattattgtt
     1621 ggaagaggac tatttgcaaa gggaagggat gctaaggtag agggtgaacg ttacagaaaa
     1681 gcaggctggg aagcatattt gagaagatgc ggccagcaaa actaaaaaac tgtattataa
     1741 gtaaatgcat gtatactaaa ctcacaaatt agagcttcaa tttaattata tcagttatta
     1801 cccgagtaac gaagcatctg tgcttcattt tgtagaacaa aaatgcaacg cgagagcgct
     1861 aatttttcaa acaaagaatc tgagctgcat ttttacagaa cagaaatgca acgcgaaagc
     1921 gctattttac caacgaagaa tctgtgcttc atttttgtaa aacaaaaatg caacgcgaga
     1981 gcgctaattt ttcaaacaaa gaatctgagc tgcattttta cagaacagaa atgcaacgcg
     2041 agagcgctat tttaccaaca aagaatctat acttcttttt tgttctacaa aaatgcatcc
     2101 cgagagcgct atttttctaa caaagcatct tagattactt tttttctcct ttgtgcgctc
     2161 tataatgcag tctcttgata actttttgca ctgtaggtcc gttaaggtta gaagaaggct
     2221 actttggtgt ctattttctc ttccataaaa aaagcctgac tccacttccc gcgtttactg
     2281 attactagcg aagctgcggg tgcatttttt caagataaag gcatccccga ttatattcta
     2341 taccgatgtg gattgcgcat actttgtgaa cagaaagtga tagcgttgat gattcttcat
     2401 tggtcagaaa attatgaacg gtttcttcta ttttgtctct atatactacg tataggaaat
     2461 gtttacattt tcgtattgtt ttcgattcac tctatgaata gttcttacta caattttttt
     2521 gtctaaagag taatactaga gataaacata aaaaatgtag aggtcgagtt tagatgcaag
     2581 ttcaaggagc gaaaggtgga tgggtaggtt atatagggat atagcacaga gatatatagc
     2641 aaagagatac ttttgagcaa tgtttgtgga agcggtattc gcaatatttt agtagctcgt
     2701 tacagtccgg tgcgtttttg gttttttgaa agtgcgtcat cagagcgctt ttggttttca
     2761 aaagcgctct gaagttccta tactttctag ctagagaata ggaacttccc gagcggccgc
     2821 gtgttacaag cttgactcca gcgtaactgg actgcaatca actcactggc tcaccttcac
     2881 gggtgggcct ttcttcggta gaaaatcaaa ggatcttctt gagatccttt ttttctgcgc
     2941 gtaatctgct gcttgcaaac aaaaaaacca ccgctaccag cggtggtttg tttgccggat
     3001 caagagctac caactctttt tccgaggtaa ctggcttcag cagagcgcag ataccaaata
     3061 ctgttcttct agtgtagccg tagttaggcc accacttcaa gaactctgta gcaccgccta
     3121 catacctcgc tctgctaatc ctgttaccag tggctgctgc cagtggcgat aagtcgtgtc
     3181 ttaccgggtt ggactcaaga cgatagttac cggataaggc gcagcggtcg ggctgaacgg
     3241 ggggttcgtg cacacagccc agcttggagc gaacgaccta caccgaactg agatacctac
     3301 agcgtgagct atgagaaagc gccacgcttc ccgaagggag aaaggcggac aggtatccgg
     3361 taagcggcag ggtcggaaca ggagagcgca cgagggagct tccaggggta aacgcctggt
     3421 atctttatag tcctgtcggg tttcgccacc tctgacttga gcatcgattt ttgtgatgct
     3481 cgtcaggggg gcggagccta tggaaaaacg ccagcaacgc agaaaggccc acccgaaggt
     3541 gagccaggtg attacatttg ggccctcatc agaggttttc accgtcatca ccgaaacgcg
     3601 cgaggcagct gcggtaaagc tcatcagcgt ggtcgtgaag cgattcacag atgtctgcct
     3661 gttcatccgc gtccagctcg ttgagtttct ccagaagcgt taatgtctgg cttctgataa
     3721 agcgggccat gttaagggcg gttttttcct gtttggtcac ttaccaatgc ttaatcagtg
     3781 aggcacctat ctcagcgatc tgtctatttc gttcatccat agttgcctga ctccccgtcg
     3841 tgtagataac tacgatgcgg gagggcttac catctggccc cagtgctgca atgataccgc
     3901 gagacccacg ctcaccggct ccagatttat cagcaataaa ccagccagcc gggagggccg
     3961 agcgcagaag tgatcctgca actttatccg cctccatcca gtctattaat tgttgccggg
     4021 aagctagagt aagtagttcg ccagttaata gtttgcgcaa cgttgttgcc attgctacag
     4081 gcatcgtggt gtcacgctcg tcgtttggta tggcttcatt cagctccggt tcccaacgat
     4141 caaggcgagt tacatgatcc cccatgttgt gcaaaaaagc ggttagctcc ttcggtcctc
     4201 cgatcgttgc cagaagtaag ttggccgcag tgttatcact catggttatg gcagcactgc
     4261 ataattctct tactgtcatg ccatccgtga gatgcttttc tgtgactggt gagtactcaa
     4321 ccaagtcatt ctgagaatag tgtatgcggc gaccgagttg ctcttgcccg gcgtcaatac
     4381 gggataatac cgcgccacat agcagaactt taaaagtgct catcattgga aaacgttctt
     4441 cggggcgtaa actctcaagg atcttaccgc tgttgagatc cagttcgatg taacccactc
     4501 gtgcacccaa ctgatcttca gcatctttta ctttcaccag cgtttctggg tgagcaaaaa
     4561 caggaaggca aaatgccgca aaaaagggaa taagggcgac acggaaatgt tgaatactca
     4621 ttttagcttc cttagctcct gaaaatctcg ataactcaaa aaatacgccc ggtagtgatc
     4681 ttatttcatt atggtgaaag ttggaacctc ttacgtgccg atcaagtcaa aagcctccgg
     4741 tcggaggctt ttgactttct gctatggagg tcaggtatga tttaaatggt cagttaga
//
